>Addgene plasmid #124155 | pBABE (hygro) mEOS2 hYAP 1-1alpha | addgene full sequence | sequence record 240696 | Addgene NGS Result
GGCCAGACTGTTACCACTCCCTTAAGTTTGACCTTAGGTCACTGGAAAGATGTCGAGCGGATCGCTCACA
ACCAGTCGGTAGATGTCAAGAAGAGACGTTGGGTTACCTTCTGCTCTGCAGAATGGCCAACCTTTAACGT
CGGATGGCCGCGAGACGGCACCTTTAACCGAGACCTCATCACCCAGGTTAAGATCAAGGTCTTTTCACCT
GGCCCGCATGGACACCCAGACCAGGTCCCCTACATCGTGACCTGGGAAGCCTTGGCTTTTGACCCCCCTC
CCTGGGTCAAGCCCTTTGTACACCCTAAGCCTCCGCCTCCTCTTCCTCCATCCGCCCCGTCTCTCCCCCT
TGAACCTCCTCGTTCGACCCCGCCTCGATCCTCCCTTTATCCAGCCCTCACTCCTTCTCTAGGCGCCGGC
CGGATCCGCCACCATGAGTGCGATTAAGCCAGACATGAAGATCAAACTCCGTATGGAAGGCAACGTAAAC
GGGCACCACTTTGTGATCGACGGAGATGGTACAGGCAAGCCTTTTGAGGGAAAACAGAGTATGGATCTTG
AAGTCAAAGAGGGCGGACCTCTGCCTTTTGCCTTTGATATCCTGACCACTGCATTCCATTACGGCAACAG
GGTATTCGCCAAATATCCAGACAACATACAAGACTATTTTAAGCAGTCGTTTCCTAAGGGGTATTCGTGG
GAACGAAGCTTGACTTTCGAAGACGGGGGCATTTGCATTGCCAGAAACGACATAACAATGGAAGGGGACA
CTTTCTATAATAAAGTTCGATTTTATGGTACCAACTTTCCCGCCAATGGTCCAGTTATGCAGAAGAAGAC
GCTGAAATGGGAGCCCTCCACTGAGAAAATGTATGTGCGTGATGGAGTGCTGACGGGTGATATTCATATG
GCTTTGTTGCTTGAAGGAAATGCCCATTACCGATGTGACTTCAGAACTACTTACAAAGCTAAGGAGAAGG
GTGTCAAGTTACCAGGCTACCACTTTGTGGACCACTGCATTGAGATTTTAAGCCATGACAAAGATTACAA
CAAGGTTAAGCTGTATGAGCATGCTGTTGCTCATTCTGGATTGCCTGACAATGCCAGACGAGAATTCATG
GATCCCGGGCAGCAGCCGCCGCCTCAACCGGCCCCCCAGGGCCAAGGGCAGCCGCCTTCGCAGCCCCCGC
AGGGGCAGGGCCCGCCGTCCGGACCCGGGCAACCGGCACCCGCGGCGACCCAGGCGGCGCCGCAGGCACC
CCCCGCCGGGCATCAGATCGTGCACGTCCGCGGGGACTCGGAGACCGACCTGGAGGCGCTCTTCAACGCC
GTCATGAACCCCAAGACGGCCAACGTGCCCCAGACCGTGCCCATGAGGCTCCGGAAGCTGCCCGACTCCT
TCTTCAAGCCGCCGGAGCCCAAATCCCACTCCCGACAGGCCAGTACTGATGCAGGCACTGCAGGAGCCCT
GACTCCACAGCATGTTCGAGCTCATTCCTCTCCAGCTTCTCTGCAGTTGGGAGCTGTTTCTCCTGGGACA
CTGACCCCCACTGGAGTAGTCTCTGGCCCAGCAGCTACACCCACAGCTCAGCATCTTCGACAGTCTTCTT
TTGAGATACCTGATGATGTACCTCTGCCAGCAGGTTGGGAGATGGCAAAGACATCTTCTGGTCAGAGATA
CTTCTTAAATCACATCGATCAGACAACAACATGGCAGGACCCCAGGAAGGCCATGCTGTCCCAGATGAAC
GTCACAGCCCCCACCAGTCCACCAGTGCAGCAGAATATGATGAACTCGGCTTCAGCCATGAACCAGAGAA
TCAGTCAGAGTGCTCCAGTGAAACAGCCACCACCCCTGGCTCCCCAGAGCCCACAGGGAGGCGTCATGGG
TGGCAGCAACTCCAACCAGCAGCAACAGATGCGACTGCAGCAACTGCAGATGGAGAAGGAGAGGCTGCGG
CTGAAACAGCAAGAACTGCTTCGGCAGGAGTTAGCCCTGCGTAGCCAGTTACCAACACTGGAGCAGGATG
GTGGGACTCAAAATCCAGTGTCTTCTCCCGGGATGTCTCAGGAATTGAGAACAATGACGACCAATAGCTC
AGATCCTTTCCTTAACAGTGGCACCTATCACTCTCGAGATGAGAGTACAGACAGTGGACTAAGCATGAGC
AGCTACAGTGTCCCTCGAACCCCAGATGACTTCCTGAACAGTGTGGATGAGATGGATACAGGTGATACTA
TCAACCAAAGCACCCTGCCCTCACAGCAGAACCGTTTCCCAGACTACCTTGAAGCCATTCCTGGGACAAA
TGTGGACCTTGGAACACTGGAAGGAGATGGAATGAACATAGAAGGAGAGGAGCTGATGCCAAGTCTGCAG
GAAGCTTTGAGTTCTGACATCCTTAATGACATGGAGTCTGTTTTGGCTGCCACCAAGCTAGATAAAGAAA
GCTTTCTTACATGGTTATAGGTCGACCCTGTGGAATGTGTGTCAGTTAGGGTGTGGAAAGTCCCCAGGCT
CCCCAGCAGGCAGAAGTATGCAAAGCATGCATCTCAATTAGTCAGCAACCAGGTGTGGAAAGTCCCCAGG
CTCCCCAGCAGGCAGAAGTATGCAAAGCATGCATCTCAATTAGTCAGCAACCATAGTCCCGCCCCTAACT
CCGCCCATCCCGCCCCTAACTCCGCCCAGTTCCGCCCATTCTCCGCCCCATGGCTGACTAATTTTTTTTA
TTTATGCAGAGGCCGAGGCCGCCTCGGCCTCTGAGCTATTCCAGAAGTAGTGAGGAGGCTTTTTTGGAGG
CCTAGGCTTTTGCAAAAAGCTTGCCAGCTGGGGCGCCCTCTGGTAAGGTTGGGAAGCCCTGCAGATCTGA
TCCCGGGGGGCAATGAGATATGAAAAAGCCTGAACTCACCGCGACGTCTGTCGAGAAGTTTCTGATCGAA
AAGTTCGACAGCGTCTCCGACCTGATGCAGCTCTCGGAGGGCGAAGAATCTCGTGCTTTCAGCTTCGATG
TAGGAGGGCGTGGATATGTCCTGCGGGTAAATAGCTGCGCCGATGGTTTCTACAAAGATCGTTATGTTTA
TCGGCACTTTGCATCGGCCGCGCTCCCGATTCCGGAAGTGCTTGACATTGGGGAATTTAGCGAGAGCCTG
ACCTATTGCATCTCCCGCCGTGCACAGGGTGTCACGTTGCAAGACCTGCCTGAAACCGAACTGCCCGCTG
TTCTGCAGCCGGTCGCGGAGGCCATGGATGCGATCGCTGCGGCCGATCTTAGCCAGACGAGCGGGTTCGG
CCCATTCGGACCGCAAGGAATCGGTCAATACACTACATGGCGTGATTTCATATGCGCGATTGCTGATCCC
CATGTGTATCACTGGCAAACTGTGATGGACGACACCGTCAGTGCGTCCGTCGCGCAGGCTCTCGATGAGC
TGATGCTTTGGGCCGAGGACTGCCCCGAAGTCCGGCACCTCGTGCACGCGGATTTCGGCTCCAACAATGT
CCTGACGGACAATGGCCGCATAACAGCGGTCATTGACTGGAGCGAGGCGATGTTCGGGGATTCCCAATAC
GAGGTCGCCAACATCTTCTTCTGGAGGCCGTGGTTGGCTTGTATGGAGCAGCAGACGCGCTACTTCGAGC
GGAGGCATCCGGAGCTTGCAGGATCGCCGCGGCTCCGGGCGTATATGCTCCGCATTGGTCTTGACCAACT
CTATCAGAGCTTGGTTGACGGCAATTTCGATGATGCAGCTTGGGCGCAGGGTCGATGCGACGCAATCGTC
CGATCCGGAGCCGGGACTGTCGGGCGTACACAAATCGCCCGCAGAAGCGCGGCCGTCTGGACCGATGGCT
GTGTAGAAGTACTCGCCGATAGTGGAAACCGACGCCCCAGCACTCGTCCGAGGGCAAAGGAATAGAGTAG
ATGCCGACCGGGATCTATCGATGCGGCGGGTGTGGTGGTTACGCGTAATCTGCTGCTTGCAAACAAAAAA
ACCACCGCTACCAGCGGTGGTTTGTTTGCCGGATCAAGAGCTACCAACTCTTTTTCCGAAGGTAACTGGC
TTCAGCAGAGCGCAGATACCAAATACTGTTCTTCTAGTGTAGCCGTAGTTAGGCCACCACTTCAAGAACT
CTGTAGCACCGCCTACATACCTCGCTCTGCTAATCCTGTTACCAGTGGCTGCTGCCAGTGGCGATAAGTC
GTGTCTTACCGGGTTGGACTCAAGACGATAGTTACCGGATAAGGCGCAGCGGTCGGGCTGAACGGGGGGT
TCGTGCACACAGCCCAGCTTGGAGCGAACGACCTACACCGAACTGAGATACCTACAGCGTGAGCTATGAG
AAAGCGCCACGCTTCCCGAAGGGAGAAAGGCGGACAGGTATCCGGTAAGCGGCAGGGTCGGAACAGGAGA
GCGCACGAGGGAGCTTCCAGGGGGAAACGCCTGGTATCTTTATAGTCCTGTCGGGTTTCGCCACCTCTGA
CTTGAGCGTCGATTTTTGTGATGCTCGTCAGGGGGGCGGAGCCTATGGAAAAACGCCAGCAACGCATCGA
TAAAATAAAAGATTTTATTTAGTCTCCAGAAAAAGGGGGGAATGAAAGACCCCACCTGTAGGTTTGGCAA
GCTAGCTTAAGTAACGCCATTTTGCAAGGCATGGAAAAATACATAACTGAGAATAGAGAAGTTCAGATCA
AGGTCAGGAACAGATGGAACAGCTGAATATGGGCCAAACAGGATATCTGTGGTAAGCAGTTCCTGCCCCG
GCTCAGGGCCAAGAACAGATGGAACAGCTGAATATGGGCCAAACAGGATATCTGTGGTAAGCAGTTCCTG
CCCCGGCTCAGGGCCAAGAACAGATGGTCCCCAGATGCGGTCCAGCCCTCAGCAGTTTCTAGAGAACCAT
CAGATGTTTCCAGGGTGCCCCAAGGACCTGAAATGACCCTGTGCCTTATTTGAACTAACCAATCAGTTCG
CTTCTCGCTTCTGTTCGCGCGCTTCTGCTCCCCGAGCTCAATAAAAGAGCCCACAACCCCTCACTCGGGG
CGCCAGTCCTCCGATTGACTGAGTCGCCCGGGTACCCGTGTATCCAATAAACCCTCTTGCAGTTGCATCC
GACTTGTGGTCTCGCTGTTCCTTGGGAGGGTCTCCTCTGAGTGATTGACTACCCGTCAGCGGGGGTCTTT
CACATGCAGCATGTATCAAAATTAATTTGGTTTTTTTTCTTAAGTATTTACATTAAATGGCCATAGTGCG
GCCGCAAATCAATCTAAAGTATATATGAGTAAACTTGGTCTGACAGTTACCAATGCTTAATCAGTGAGGC
ACCTATCTCAGCGATCTGTCTATTTCGTTCATCCATAGTTGCCTGACTCCCCGTCGTGTAGATAACTACG
ATACGGGAGGGCTTACCATCTGGCCCCAGTGCTGCAATGATACCGCGAGACCCACGCTCACCGGCTCCAG
ATTTATCAGCAATAAACCAGCCAGCCGGAAGGGCCGAGCGCAGAAGTGGTCCTGCAACTTTATCCGCCTC
CATCCAGTCTATTAATTGTTGCCGGGAAGCTAGAGTAAGTAGTTCGCCAGTTAATAGTTTGCGCAACGTT
GTTGCCATTGCTACAGGCATCGTGGTGTCACGCTCGTCGTTTGGTATGGCTTCATTCAGCTCCGGTTCCC
AACGATCAAGGCGAGTTACATGATCCCCCATGTTGTGCAAAAAAGCGGTTAGCTCCTTCGGTCCTCCGAT
CGTTGTCAGAAGTAAGTTGGCCGCAGTGTTATCACTCATGGTTATGGCAGCACTGCATAATTCTCTTACT
GTCATGCCATCCGTAAGATGCTTTTCTGTGACTGGTGAGTACTCAACCAAGTCATTCTGAGAATAGTGTA
TGCGGCGACCGAGTTGCTCTTGCCCGGCGTCAATACGGGATAATACCGCGCCACATAGCAGAACTTTAAA
AGTGCTCATCATTGGAAAACGTTCTTCGGGGCGAAAACTCTCAAGGATCTTACCGCTGTTGAGATCCAGT
TCGATGTAACCCACTCGTGCACCCAACTGATCTTCAGCATCTTTTACTTTCACCAGCGTTTCTGGGTGAG
CAAAAACAGGAAGGCAAAATGCCGCAAAAAAGGGAATAAGGGCGACACGGAAATGTTGAATACTCATACT
CTTCCTTTTTCAATATTATTGAAGCATTTATCAGGGTTATTGTCTCATGAGCGGATACATATTTGAATGT
ATTTAGAAAAATAAACAAATAGGGGTTCCGCGCACATTTCCCCGAAAAGTGCCACCTGCAGCCTGAATAT
GGGCCAAACAGGATATCTGTGGTAAGCAGTTCCTGCCCCGGCTCAGGGCCAAGAACAGATGGAACAGCTG
AATATGGGCCAAACAGGATATCTGTGGTAAGCAGTTCCTGCCCCGGCTCAGGGCCAAGAACAGATGGTCC
CCAGATGCGGTCCAGCCCTCAGCAGTTTCTAGAGAACCATCAGATGTTTCCAGGGTGCCCCAAGGACCTG
AAATGACCCTGTGCCTTATTTGAACTAACCAATCAGTTCGCTTCTCGCTTCTGTTCGCGCGCTTCTGCTC
CCCGAGCTCAATAAAAGAGCCCACAACCCCTCACTCGGGGCGCCAGTCCTCCGATTGACTGAGTCGCCCG
GGTACCCGTGTATCCAATAAACCCTCTTGCAGTTGCATCCGACTTGTGGTCTCGCTGTTCCTTGGGAGGG
TCTCCTCTGAGTGATTGACTACCCGTCAGCGGGGGTCTTTCATTTGGGGGCTCGTCCGGGATCGGGAGAC
CCCTGCCCAGGGACCACCGACCCACCACCGGGAGGCAAGCTGGCCAGCAACTTATCTGTGTCTGTCCGAT
TGTCTAGTGTCTATGACTGATTTTATGCGCCTGCGTCGGTACTAGTTAGCTAACTAGCTCTGTATCTGGC
GGACCCGTGGTGGAACTGACGAGTTCTGAACACCCGGCCGCAACCCTGGGAGACGTCCCAGGGACTTTGG
GGGCCGTTTTTGTGGCCCGACCTGAGGAAGGGAGTCGATGTGGAATCCGACCCCGTCAGGATATGTGGTT
CTGGTAGGAGACGAGAACCTAAAACAGTTCCCGCCTCCGTCTGAATTTTTGCTTTCGGTTTGGAACCGAA
GCCGCGCGTCTTGTCTGCTGCAGCGCTGCAGCATCGTTCTGTGTTGTCTCTGTCTGACTGTGTTTCTGTA
TTTGTCTGAAAATTAG
Features (pLannotate 1.2.2; 13 found; start..end, strand, type, name):
      1..417     +  CDS            gag (truncated): truncated Moloney murine leukemia virus (MMLV) gag gene lacking the start codon
    434..1111    +  CDS            mEos2: mEos2 is a photoconvertible green/yellow fluorescent protein published in 2009, derived from Lobophyllia hemprichii. It has moderate acid sensitivity.
   1118..2467    +  CDS            YAP1: YAP1_CHICK - Also known as YAP65. Experimental evidence at protein level: Swiss-Prot protein existence level 1. Transcriptional regulator which can act both as a coactivator and a corepressor and is the critical downstream regulatory target in the Hippo signaling pathway that plays a pivotal role in organ size control and tumor suppression by restricting proliferation and promoting apoptosis (By similarity). Plays a key role in tissue tension and 3D tissue shape by regulating cortical actomyosin network formation (By similarity). From Gallus gallus (Chicken).
   2487..2816    +  promoter       SV40 promoter: SV40 enhancer and early promoter
   2890..3912    +  CDS            hph: KHYB_ECOLX - Experimental evidence at protein level: Swiss-Prot protein existence level 1. The aminoglycoside phosphotransferases achieve inactivation of their antibiotic substrates by phosphorylation. Only phosphorylates hygromycin and closely related compounds such as demethyl analogs and destomycin. From Escherichia coli.
   3943..3965    +  rep_origin     f1 ori (fragment): f1 bacteriophage origin of replication; arrow indicates direction of (+) strand synthesis
   3962..4531    +  rep_origin     ori: high-copy-number ColE1/pMB1/pBR322/pUC origin of replication
   4591..4712    +  LTR            3' LTR (ΔU3) (fragment): self-inactivating 3' long terminal repeat (LTR) from Moloney murine leukemia virus
   4713..5182    +  LTR            LTR: long terminal repeat from Moloney murine leukemia virus
   5297..6157    -  CDS            AmpR: β-lactamase; bla; confers resistance to ampicillin, carbenicillin, and related antibiotics
   6158..6262    -  promoter       AmpR promoter: bla
   6293..6762    +  LTR            LTR: long terminal repeat from Moloney murine leukemia virus
   6886..7160    +  misc_feature   MESV Ψ (fragment): packaging signal of murine embryonic stem cell virus
