[The description below was written by a language model from this plasmid's Addgene catalogue record and pLannotate feature annotations shown in this document.]
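Description:
pBABE (hygro) mEOS2 hYAP 1-1alpha is a Moloney murine leukemia virus-based gammaretroviral expression vector built on the pBABE-hygro backbone, although the catalogue entry leaves the vector type unspecified. It carries a fusion of the photoconvertible green-to-red fluorescent protein mEos2 to the N-terminus of wild-type human YAP1, in the 1-1alpha splice isoform indicated by the name. YAP1 is the transcriptional co-regulator that acts as the main downstream effector of the Hippo pathway controlling proliferation and organ size. The automated annotation matched the YAP1 coding region to the chicken orthologue, but the record states that the insert is human. YAP1 was cloned EcoRI–SalI immediately 3′ of mEos2. The depositor gives an insert size of about 3.4 kb, whereas the two annotated coding regions together span only about 2 kb, a difference the record does not explain.

In the 7.2 kb sequence, the fusion lies downstream of an MMLV LTR, a packaging signal and a truncated gag segment lacking its start codon. No separate promoter is annotated upstream of the fusion, so it is presumably transcribed from the 5′ LTR, as is usual for pBABE vectors. An internal SV40 enhancer/early promoter then drives the hygromycin phosphotransferase gene (hph), allowing hygromycin selection of transduced mammalian cells, and a second LTR closes the proviral unit. The annotated high-copy ColE1/pUC origin appears to lie between hph and this LTR, and a short f1 ori fragment is also annotated. Propagation in E. coli relies on this origin and on ampicillin resistance (AmpR with its bla promoter).

The stated purpose is protein expression for functional studies of cell growth promotion. The mEos2 tag would additionally allow the YAP1 fusion to be visualised in cells.
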