Addgene plasmid #124155: pBABE (hygro) mEOS2 hYAP 1-1alpha
Purpose: Protein expression for funtional studies of cell growth promotion
Depositing lab: Megan Finch-Edmondson & Marius Sudol. Depositing organization: National University of Singapore. Publication: Identification, basic characterization and evolutionary analysis of differentially spliced mRNA isoforms of human YAP1 gene. Gaffney CJ, Oka T, Mazack V, Hilman D, Gat U, Muramatsu T, Inazawa J, Golden A, Carey DJ, Farooq A, Tromp G, Sudol M. Gene. 2012 Nov 10;509(2):215-22. doi: 10.1016/j.gene.2012.08.025. Epub 2012 Aug 24. PubMed 22939869.
Backbone
  Vector backbone: pBABE (hygro)
  Vector type: Unspecified
Growth in bacteria
  Bacterial resistance: Ampicillin, 100 μg/mL
  Growth temperature: 37°C
  Growth strain: DH5alpha
  Copy number: High Copy
Gene/Insert
  Gene/Insert name: mEOS2-YAP1
  Species: H. sapiens (human)
  Mutation: None (Wild Type)
  GenBank ID: NP_006097
  Entrez Gene: YAP1 (a.k.a. COB1, YAP, YAP-1, YAP2, YAP65, YKI)
  Cloning method: Restriction Enzyme; 5′ cloning site EcoRI (unknown if destroyed); 3′ cloning site YAP cloned EcoRI-SalI immediately 3' to mEOS2 (unknown if destroyed)
Terms and licenses: Academic/Nonprofit Terms; Industry Terms: Not Available to Industry
Depositor comments: Insert size is approximately 3410. The insert is a fusion of mEOS2 and YAP1.
How to cite: pBABE (hygro) mEOS2 hYAP 1-1alpha was a gift from Megan Finch-Edmondson & Marius Sudol (Addgene plasmid # 124155 ; http://n2t.net/addgene:124155 ; RRID:Addgene_124155)
